Addgene plasmid #195547: pAR013 Lenti pEF-dEnAsCas12a-NLS-VP64-3XHA-T2A-BSD
Purpose: dCas12a effector fusion for manipulating transcription
Depositing lab: Michael Bassik. Depositing organization: Stanford University. Publication: Development of compact transcriptional effectors using high-throughput measurements in diverse contexts. Tycko J, Van MV, Aradhana, DelRosso N, Ye H, Yao D, Valbuena R, Vaughan-Jackson A, Xu X, Ludwig C, Spees K, Liu K, Gu M, Khare V, Mukund AX, Suzuki PH, Arana S, Zhang C, Du PP, Ornstein TS, Hess GT, Kamber RA, Qi LS, Khalil AS, Bintu L, Bassik MC. Nat Biotechnol. 2024 Nov 1. doi: 10.1038/s41587-024-02442-6. PubMed 39487265.
Backbone
  Vector backbone: pAR010
  Vector type: Mammalian Expression, Lentiviral, CRISPR
  Selectable markers: Blasticidin
Growth in bacteria
  Bacterial resistance: Ampicillin, 100 μg/mL
  Growth temperature: 37°C
  Growth strain: NEB Stable
  Copy number: High Copy
Gene/Insert
  Gene/Insert name: Lenti pEF-dEnAsCas12a-NLS-VP64-3XHA-T2A-BSD
  Species: H. sapiens (human)
  Promoter: pEF1a
  Tag / fusion protein: 3XHA (C terminal on insert)
  Cloning method: Restriction Enzyme; 5′ cloning site Unknown (unknown if destroyed); 3′ cloning site Unknown (unknown if destroyed)
Terms and licenses: Academic/Nonprofit Terms; Industry Terms: Not Available to Industry
Depositor comments: Please visit https://www.biorxiv.org/content/10.1101/2023.05.12.540558v1 for bioRxiv preprint.
How to cite: pAR013 Lenti pEF-dEnAsCas12a-NLS-VP64-3XHA-T2A-BSD was a gift from Michael Bassik (Addgene plasmid # 195547 ; http://n2t.net/addgene:195547 ; RRID:Addgene_195547)
