[The description below was written by a language model from this plasmid's Addgene catalogue record and pLannotate feature annotations shown in this document.]
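Description:
pAR013 Lenti pEF-dEnAsCas12a-NLS-VP64-3XHA-T2A-BSD is a lentiviral transfer plasmid of about 12 kb, built on the pAR010 backbone, for stable expression of a CRISPR activation effector in mammalian cells. In bacteria it is maintained through a high-copy ColE1/pUC-type origin and selected with ampicillin via β-lactamase. The viral portion has a third-generation-style layout. An RSV promoter drives a truncated HIV-1 5' LTR, followed by the Ψ packaging signal with a gag fragment, the Rev response element and the cPPT/CTS. A WPRE sits upstream of a truncated 3' LTR, followed by an SV40 polyadenylation signal and SV40 origin. These elements allow the genomic RNA to be packaged when helper functions are supplied in trans, and then integrated into target cells.

The payload is a single open reading frame under the human EF-1α promoter, annotated as the core promoter plus intron A segments. It encodes a nuclease-dead, enhanced variant of Acidaminococcus Cas12a (AsCpf1), according to the construct name, followed by a nucleoplasmin bipartite NLS. The name also lists the VP64 transcriptional activation domain, a 3xHA epitope tag and a T2A peptide linked to blasticidin S deaminase. The T2A causes the effector and resistance protein to be produced separately from one transcript, so blasticidin selection enriches for effector-expressing cells.

The feature table does not annotate VP64 or T2A. It places 3xHA directly after the NLS, leaving an unannotated gap before BSD, so the exact order of these parts may differ from the name. No guide RNA cassette is annotated, so crRNAs would presumably be supplied separately. The stated purpose is a dCas12a effector fusion for manipulating transcription.
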