Features (pLannotate 1.2.2; 30 found; start..end, strand, type, name):
    119..154     +  CDS            rop (fragment): Rop protein, which maintains plasmids at low copy number; rop
    256..355     +  misc_feature   bom (fragment): basis of mobility region from pBR322
    361..515     -  CDS            lacZα (fragment): LacZα fragment of β-galactosidase; lacZ fragment
    529..755     +  promoter       RSV promoter: Rous sarcoma virus enhancer/promoter
    756..936     +  LTR            5' LTR (truncated): truncated 5' long terminal repeat (LTR) from HIV-1
    983..1108    +  misc_feature   HIV-1 Ψ: packaging signal of human immunodeficiency virus type 1
   1092..1430    +  CDS            HIV-1 gag (fragment): gag protein from human immunodeficiency virus 1; gag
   1601..1834    +  misc_feature   RRE: The Rev response element (RRE) of HIV-1 allows for Rev-dependent mRNA export from the nucleus to the cytoplasm.
   2211..2311    +  CDS            Rev (fragment): human immunodeficiency virus 1 (HIV-1) Rev protein; rev; enhances nuclear export of unspliced and incompletely spliced viral mRNAs
   2341..2456    +  misc_feature   cPPT/CTS: central polypurine tract and central termination sequence of HIV-1 (lacking the first T)
   2535..2601    +  CDS            small t antigen (fragment): SV40 (simian virus 40) small t antigen
   2627..2838    +  promoter       EF-1α core promoter: core promoter for human elongation factor EF-1α
   2839..2947    +  intron         EF-1α intron A (fragment): intron upstream of the start codon of human EF-1α
   3573..3776    +  intron         EF-1α intron A: truncated intron upstream of the start codon of human EF-1α
   3855..7775    +  CDS            AsCpf1: CRISPR-associated protein from Acidaminococcus sp. BV3L6 (Zetsche et al., 2015)
   7776..7823    +  CDS            nucleoplasmin NLS: bipartite nuclear localization signal from nucleoplasmin
   7830..7910    +  CDS            3xHA: three tandem HA epitope tags
   8151..8549    +  CDS            BSD: blasticidin S deaminase; Aspergillus terreus BSD; confers resistance to blasticidin
   8559..9147    +  misc_feature   WPRE: woodchuck hepatitis virus posttranscriptional regulatory element
   9151..9288    +  CDS            nef (fragment): NEF_HV1LA - Experimental evidence at protein level: Swiss-Prot protein existence level 1. Extracellular Nef protein targets CD4(+) T-lymphocytes for apoptosis by interacting with CXCR4 surface receptors. From Human immunodeficiency virus type 1 group M subtype B (isolate Lai) (HIV-1).
   9274..9454    +  LTR            5' LTR (truncated): truncated 5' long terminal repeat (LTR) from HIV-1
   9526..9647    +  polyA_signal   SV40 poly(A) signal: SV40 polyadenylation signal
   9687..9822    +  rep_origin     SV40 ori: SV40 origin of replication
   9877..9899    -  protein_bind   lac operator (fragment): The lac repressor binds to the lac operator to inhibit transcription in E. coli. This inhibition can be relieved by adding lactose or isopropyl-β-D-thiogalactopyranoside (IPTG). lac repressor encoded by lacI
   9903..9933    -  promoter       lac promoter: promoter for the E. coli lac operon
   9948..9969    -  protein_bind   CAP binding site: CAP binding activates transcription in the presence of cAMP. E. coli catabolite activator protein
   9982..10074   -  CDS            lacI (fragment): lac repressor; lacI; The lac repressor binds to the lac operator to inhibit transcription in E. coli. This inhibition can be relieved by adding lactose or isopropyl-β-D-thiogalactopyranoside (IPTG).
  10257..10845   -  rep_origin     ori: high-copy-number ColE1/pMB1/pBR322/pUC origin of replication
  11016..11876   -  CDS            AmpR: β-lactamase; bla; confers resistance to ampicillin, carbenicillin, and related antibiotics
  11877..24      -  promoter       AmpR promoter (across the origin): bla
>Addgene plasmid #195547 | pAR013 Lenti pEF-dEnAsCas12a-NLS-VP64-3XHA-T2A-BSD | addgene full sequence | sequence record 387210 | Addgene NGS Result
AAATAAACAAATAGGGGTTCCGCGCACATTTCCCCGAAAAGTGCCACCTGACGTCTAAGAAACCATTATT
ATCATGACATTAACCTATAAAAATAGGCGTATCACGAGGCCCTTTCGTCTCGCGCGTTTCGGTGATGACG
GTGAAAACCTCTGACACATGCAGCTCCCGGAGACGGTCACAGCTTGTCTGTAAGCGGATGCCGGGAGCAG
ACAAGCCCGTCAGGGCGCGTCAGCGGGTGTTGGCGGGTGTCGGGGCTGGCTTAACTATGCGGCATCAGAG
CAGATTGTACTGAGAGTGCACCATATGCGGTGTGAAATACCGCACAGATGCGTAAGGAGAAAATACCGCA
TCAGGCGCCATTCGCCATTCAGGCTGCGCAACTGTTGGGAAGGGCGATCGGTGCGGGCCTCTTCGCTATT
ACGCCAGCTGGCGAAAGGGGGATGTGCTGCAAGGCGATTAAGTTGGGTAACGCCAGGGTTTTCCCAGTCA
CGACGTTGTAAAACGACGGCCAGTGCCAAGCTGACGCGTGTAGTCTTATGCAATACTCTTGTAGTCTTGC
AACATGGTAACGATGAGTTAGCAACATGCCTTACAAGGAGAGAAAAAGCACCGTGCATGCCGATTGGTGG
AAGTAAGGTGGTACGATCGTGCCTTATTAGGAAGGCAACAGACGGGTCTGACATGGATTGGACGAACCAC
TGAATTGCCGCATTGCAGAGATATTGTATTTAAGTGCCTAGCTCGATACATAAACGGGTCTCTCTGGTTA
GACCAGATCTGAGCCTGGGAGCTCTCTGGCTAACTAGGGAACCCACTGCTTAAGCCTCAATAAAGCTTGC
CTTGAGTGCTTCAAGTAGTGTGTGCCCGTCTGTTGTGTGACTCTGGTAACTAGAGATCCCTCAGACCCTT
TTAGTCAGTGTGGAAAATCTCTAGCAGTGGCGCCCGAACAGGGACTTGAAAGCGAAAGGGAAACCAGAGG
AGCTCTCTCGACGCAGGACTCGGCTTGCTGAAGCGCGCACGGCAAGAGGCGAGGGGCGGCGACTGGTGAG
TACGCCAAAAATTTTGACTAGCGGAGGCTAGAAGGAGAGAGATGGGTGCGAGAGCGTCAGTATTAAGCGG
GGGAGAATTAGATCGCGATGGGAAAAAATTCGGTTAAGGCCAGGGGGAAAGAAAAAATATAAATTAAAAC
ATATAGTATGGGCAAGCAGGGAGCTAGAACGATTCGCAGTTAATCCTGGCCTGTTAGAAACATCAGAAGG
CTGTAGACAAATACTGGGACAGCTACAACCATCCCTTCAGACAGGATCAGAAGAACTTAGATCATTATAT
AATACAGTAGCAACCCTCTATTGTGTGCATCAAAGGATAGAGATAAAAGACACCAAGGAAGCTTTAGACA
AGATAGAGGAAGAGCAAAACAAAAGTAAGACCACCGCACAGCAAGCGGCCACTGATCTTCAGACCTGGAG
GAGGAGATATGAGGGACAATTGGAGAAGTGAATTATATAAATATAAAGTAGTAAAAATTGAACCATTAGG
AGTAGCACCCACCAAGGCAAAGAGAAGAGTGGTGCAGAGAGAAAAAAGAGCAGTGGGAATAGGAGCTTTG
TTCCTTGGGTTCTTGGGAGCAGCAGGAAGCACTATGGGCGCAGCGTCAATGACGCTGACGGTACAGGCCA
GACAATTATTGTCTGGTATAGTGCAGCAGCAGAACAATTTGCTGAGGGCTATTGAGGCGCAACAGCATCT
GTTGCAACTCACAGTCTGGGGCATCAAGCAGCTCCAGGCAAGAATCCTGGCTGTGGAAAGATACCTAAAG
GATCAACAGCTCCTGGGGATTTGGGGTTGCTCTGGAAAACTCATTTGCACCACTGCTGTGCCTTGGAATG
CTAGTTGGAGTAATAAATCTCTGGAACAGATTTGGAATCACACGACCTGGATGGAGTGGGACAGAGAAAT
TAACAATTACACAAGCTTAATACACTCCTTAATTGAAGAATCGCAAAACCAGCAAGAAAAGAATGAACAA
GAATTATTGGAATTAGATAAATGGGCAAGTTTGTGGAATTGGTTTAACATAACAAATTGGCTGTGGTATA
TAAAATTATTCATAATGATAGTAGGAGGCTTGGTAGGTTTAAGAATAGTTTTTGCTGTACTTTCTATAGT
GAATAGAGTTAGGCAGGGATATTCACCATTATCGTTTCAGACCCACCTCCCAACCCCGAGGGGACCCGAC
AGGCCCGAAGGAATAGAAGAAGAAGGTGGAGAGAGAGACAGAGACAGATCCATTCGATTAGTGAACGGAT
CTCGACGGTATCGTTGCTTGGATCGAGCAATTTAAAAGAAAAGGGGGGATTGGGGGGTACAGTGCAGGGG
AAAGAATAGTAGACATAATAGCAACAGACATACAAACTAAAGAATTACAAAAACAAATTACAAAAATTCA
AAATTTCTGCGTTGTTGTCGGTGCTCGTTCTCTGCTCTTCACGCTACTGAATTCATCACCGGTTCTTCGA
ATCTAGTTGCAAAGATGGATAAAGTTTTAAACAGAGAGGAATCTTTGCAGCTAATGGACCTTCTAGGTCT
TGAAAGGAGTGGGAATTGGCTCCGGTGCCCGTCAGTGGGCAGAGCGCACATCGCCCACAGTCCCCGAGAA
GTTGGGGGGAGGGGTCGGCAATTGAACCGGTGCCTAGAGAAGGTGGCGCGGGGTAAACTGGGAAAGTGAT
GTCGTGTACTGGCTCCGCCTTTTTCCCGAGGGTGGGGGAGAACCGTATATAAGTGCAGTAGTCGCCGTGA
ACGTTCTTTTTCGCAACGGGTTTGCCGCCAGAACACAGGTAAGTGCCGTGTGTGGTTCCCGCGGGCCTGG
CCTCTTTACGGGTTATGGCCCTTGCGTGCCTTGAATTACTTCCACTGGCTGCAGTACGTGATTCTTGATC
CCGAGCTTCGGGTTGGAAGTGGGTGGGAGAGTTCGAGGCCTTGCGCTTAAGGAGCCCCTTCGCCTCGTGC
TTGAGTTGAGGCCTGGCCTGGGCGCTGGGGCCGCCGCGTGCGAATCTGGTGGCACCTTCGCGCCTGTCTC
GCTGCTTTCGATAAGTCTCTAGCCATTTAAAATTTTTGATGACCTGCTGCGACGCTTTTTTTCTGGCAAG
ATAGTCTTGTAAATGCGGGCCAAGATCTGCACACTGGTATTTCGGTTTTTGGGGCCGCGGGCGGCGACGG
GGCCCGTGCGTCCCAGCGCACATGTTCGGCGAGGCGGGGCCTGCGAGCGCGGCCACCGAGAATCGGACGG
GGGTAGTCTCAAGCTGGCCGGCCTGCTCTGGTGCCTGGCCTCGCGCCGCCGTGTATCGCCCCGCCCTGGG
CGGCAAGGCTGGCCCGGTCGGCACCAGTTGCGTGAGCGGAAAGATGGCCGCTTCCCGGCCCTGCTGCAGG
GAGCTCAAAATGGAGGACGCGGCGCTCGGGAGAGCGGGCGGGTGAGTCACCCACACAAAGGAAAAGGGCC
TTTCCGTCCTCAGCCGTCGCTTCATGTGACTCCACGGAGTACCGGGCGCCGTCCAGGCACCTCGATTAGT
TCTCGAGCTTTTGGAGTACGTCGTCTTTAGGTTGGGGGGAGGGGTTTTATGCGATGGAGTTTCCCCACAC
TGAGTGGGTGGAGACTGAAGTTAGGCCAGCTTGGCACTTGATGTAATTCTCCTTGGAATTTGCCCTTTTT
GAGTTTGGATCTTGGTTCATTCTCAAGCCTCAGACAGTGGTTCAAAGTTTTTTTCTTCCATTTCAGGTGT
CGTGAGTGTCGTGAGCTAGCGCCACCATGCCAAAGAAGAAGCGGAAGGTCGGTATCCACGGAGTCCCAGC
AGCCATGACACAGTTCGAGGGCTTTACCAACCTGTATCAGGTGAGCAAGACACTGCGGTTTGAGCTGATC
CCACAGGGCAAGACCCTGAAGCACATCCAGGAGCAGGGCTTCATCGAGGAGGACAAGGCCCGCAATGATC
ACTACAAGGAGCTGAAGCCCATCATCGATCGGATCTACAAGACCTATGCCGACCAGTGCCTGCAGCTGGT
GCAGCTGGATTGGGAGAACCTGAGCGCCGCCATCGACTCCTATAGAAAGGAGAAAACCGAGGAGACAAGG
AACGCCCTGATCGAGGAGCAGGCCACATATCGCAATGCCATCCACGACTACTTCATCGGCCGGACAGACA
ACCTGACCGATGCCATCAATAAGAGACACGCCGAGATCTACAAGGGCCTGTTCAAGGCCGAGCTGTTTAA
TGGCAAGGTGCTGAAGCAGCTGGGCACCGTGACCACAACCGAGCACGAGAACGCCCTGCTGCGGAGCTTC
GACAAGTTTACAACCTACTTCTCCGGCTTTTATAGAAACAGGAAGAACGTGTTCAGCGCCGAGGATATCA
GCACAGCCATCCCACACCGCATCGTGCAGGACAACTTCCCCAAGTTTAAGGAGAATTGTCACATCTTCAC
ACGCCTGATCACCGCCGTGCCCAGCCTGCGGGAGCACTTTGAGAACGTGAAGAAGGCCATCGGCATCTTC
GTGAGCACCTCCATCGAGGAGGTGTTTTCCTTCCCTTTTTATAACCAGCTGCTGACACAGACCCAGATCG
ACCTGTATAACCAGCTGCTGGGAGGAATCTCTCGGGAGGCAGGCACCGAGAAGATCAAGGGCCTGAACGA
GGTGCTGAATCTGGCCATCCAGAAGAATGATGAGACAGCCCACATCATCGCCTCCCTGCCACACAGATTC
ATCCCCCTGTTTAAGCAGATCCTGTCCGATAGGAACACCCTGTCTTTCATCCTGGAGGAGTTTAAGAGCG
ACGAGGAAGTGATCCAGTCCTTCTGCAAGTACAAGACACTGCTGAGAAACGAGAACGTGCTGGAGACAGC
CGAGGCCCTGTTTAACGAGCTGAACAGCATCGACCTGACACACATCTTCATCAGCCACAAGAAGCTGGAG
ACAATCAGCAGCGCCCTGTGCGACCACTGGGATACACTGAGGAATGCCCTGTATGAGCGGAGAATCTCCG
AGCTGACAGGCAAGATCACCAAGTCTGCCAAGGAGAAGGTGCAGCGCAGCCTGAAGCACGAGGATATCAA
CCTGCAGGAGATCATCTCTGCCGCAGGCAAGGAGCTGAGCGAGGCCTTCAAGCAGAAAACCAGCGAGATC
CTGTCCCACGCACACGCCGCCCTGGATCAGCCACTGCCTACAACCCTGAAGAAGCAGGAGGAGAAGGAGA
TCCTGAAGTCTCAGCTGGACAGCCTGCTGGGCCTGTACCACCTGCTGGACTGGTTTGCCGTGGATGAGTC
CAACGAGGTGGACCCCGAGTTCTCTGCCCGGCTGACCGGCATCAAGCTGGAGATGGAGCCTTCTCTGAGC
TTCTACAACAAGGCCAGAAATTATGCCACCAAGAAGCCCTACTCCGTGGAGAAGTTCAAGCTGAACTTTC
AGATGCCTACACTGGCCAGAGGCTGGGACGTGAATAGAGAGAAGAACAATGGCGCCATCCTGTTTGTGAA
GAACGGCCTGTACTATCTGGGCATCATGCCAAAGCAGAAGGGCAGGTATAAGGCCCTGAGCTTCGAGCCC
ACAGAGAAAACCAGCGAGGGCTTTGATAAGATGTACTATGACTACTTCCCTGATGCCGCCAAGATGATCC
CAAAGTGCAGCACCCAGCTGAAGGCCGTGACAGCCCACTTTCAGACCCACACAACCCCCATCCTGCTGTC
CAACAATTTCATCGAGCCTCTGGAGATCACAAAGGAGATCTACGACCTGAACAATCCTGAGAAGGAGCCA
AAGAAGTTTCAGACAGCCTACGCCAAGAAAACCGGCGACCAGAAGGGCTACAGAGAGGCCCTGTGCAAGT
GGATCGACTTCACAAGGGATTTTCTGTCCAAGTATACCAAGACAACCTCTATCGATCTGTCTAGCCTGCG
GCCATCCTCTCAGTATAAGGACCTGGGCGAGTACTATGCCGAGCTGAATCCCCTGCTGTACCACATCAGC
TTCCAGAGAATCGCCGAGAAGGAGATCATGGATGCCGTGGAGACAGGCAAGCTGTACCTGTTCCAGATCT
ATAACAAGGACTTTGCCAAGGGCCACCACGGCAAGCCTAATCTGCACACACTGTATTGGACCGGCCTGTT
TTCTCCAGAGAACCTGGCCAAGACAAGCATCAAGCTGAATGGCCAGGCCGAGCTGTTCTACCGCCCTAAG
TCCAGGATGAAGAGGATGGCACACCGGCTGGGAGAGAAGATGCTGAACAAGAAGCTGAAGGATCAGAAAA
CCCCAATCCCCGACACCCTGTACCAGGAGCTGTACGACTATGTGAATCACAGACTGTCCCACGACCTGTC
TGATGAGGCCAGGGCCCTGCTGCCCAACGTGATCACCAAGGAGGTGTCTCACGAGATCATCAAGGATAGG
CGCTTTACCAGCGACAAGTTCTTTTTCCACGTGCCTATCACACTGAACTATCAGGCCGCCAATTCCCCAT
CTAAGTTCAACCAGAGGGTGAATGCCTACCTGAAGGAGCACCCCGAGACACCTATCATCGGCATCGCCCG
GGGCGAGAGAAACCTGATCTATATCACAGTGATCGACTCCACCGGCAAGATCCTGGAGCAGCGGAGCCTG
AACACCATCCAGCAGTTTGATTACCAGAAGAAGCTGGACAACAGGGAGAAGGAGAGGGTGGCAGCAAGGC
AGGCCTGGTCTGTGGTGGGCACAATCAAGGATCTGAAGCAGGGCTATCTGAGCCAGGTCATCCACGAGAT
CGTGGACCTGATGATCCACTACCAGGCCGTGGTGGTGCTGGAGAACCTGAATTTCGGCTTTAAGAGCAAG
AGGACCGGCATCGCCGAGAAGGCCGTGTACCAGCAGTTCGAGAAGATGCTGATCGATAAGCTGAATTGCC
TGGTGCTGAAGGACTATCCAGCAGAGAAAGTGGGAGGCGTGCTGAACCCATACCAGCTGACAGACCAGTT
CACCTCCTTTGCCAAGATGGGCACCCAGTCTGGCTTCCTGTTTTACGTGCCTGCCCCATATACATCTAAG
ATCGATCCCCTGACCGGCTTCGTGGACCCCTTCGTGTGGAAAACCATCAAGAATCACGAGAGCCGCAAGC
ACTTCCTGGAGGGCTTCGACTTTCTGCACTACGACGTGAAAACCGGCGACTTCATCCTGCACTTTAAGAT
GAACAGAAATCTGTCCTTCCAGAGGGGCCTGCCCGGCTTTATGCCTGCATGGGATATCGTGTTCGAGAAG
AACGAGACACAGTTTGACGCCAAGGGCACCCCTTTCATCGCCGGCAAGAGAATCGTGCCAGTGATCGAGA
ATCACAGATTCACCGGCAGATACCGGGACCTGTATCCTGCCAACGAGCTGATCGCCCTGCTGGAGGAGAA
GGGCATCGTGTTCAGGGATGGCTCCAACATCCTGCCAAAGCTGCTGGAGAATGACGATTCTCACGCCATC
GACACGATGGTGGCCCTGATCCGCAGCGTGCTGCAGATGCGGAACTCCAATGCCGCCACAGGCGAGGACT
ATATCAACAGCCCCGTGCGCGATCTGAATGGCGTGTGCTTCGACTCCCGGTTTCAGAACCCAGAGTGGCC
AATGGACGCCGATGCCAATGGCGCCTACCACATCGCCCTGAAGGGCCAGCTGCTGCTGAATCACCTGAAG
GAGAGCAAGGATCTGAAGCTGCAGAACGGCATCTCCAATCAGGACTGGCTGGCCTACATCCAGGAGCTGC
GCAACAAAAGGCCGGCGGCCACGAAAAAGGCCGGCCAGGCAAAAAAGAAAAAGGGATCCTACCCATACGA
TGTTCCAGATTACGCTTATCCCTACGACGTGCCTGATTATGCATACCCATATGATGTCCCCGACTATGCC
GGTGGATCCGGATCAGGCTCCGACGCATTGGACGATTTTGATCTGGATATGCTGGGAAGTGACGCCCTCG
ATGATTTTGACCTTGACATGCTTGGTTCGGATGCCCTTGATGACTTTGACCTCGACATGCTCGGCAGTGA
CGCCCTTGATGATTTCGACCTGGACATGCTGGGATCTGGAGAGGGCAGAGGAAGCCTTCTAACATGCGGT
GACGTGGAGGAGAATCCCGGCCCTTCCGGGATGGCCAAGCCTTTGTCTCAAGAAGAATCCACCCTCATTG
AAAGAGCAACGGCTACAATCAACAGCATCCCCATCTCTGAGGACTACAGCGTCGCCAGCGCAGCTCTCTC
TAGCGACGGCCGCATCTTCACTGGTGTCAATGTATATCATTTTACTGGGGGACCTTGTGCAGAACTCGTG
GTGCTGGGCACTGCTGCTGCTGCGGCAGCTGGCAACCTGACTTGTATCGTCGCGATCGGAAATGAGAACA
GGGGCATCTTGAGCCCCTGCGGACGGTGCCGACAGGTGCTTCTCGATCTGCATCCTGGGATCAAAGCCAT
AGTGAAGGACAGTGATGGACAGCCGACGGCAGTTGGGATTCGTGAATTGCTGCCCTCTGGTTATGTGTGG
GAGGGCTAATAAGTCGACAATCAACCTCTGGATTACAAAATTTGTGAAAGATTGACTGGTATTCTTAACT
ATGTTGCTCCTTTTACGCTATGTGGATACGCTGCTTTAATGCCTTTGTATCATGCTATTGCTTCCCGTAT
GGCTTTCATTTTCTCCTCCTTGTATAAATCCTGGTTGCTGTCTCTTTATGAGGAGTTGTGGCCCGTTGTC
AGGCAACGTGGCGTGGTGTGCACTGTGTTTGCTGACGCAACCCCCACTGGTTGGGGCATTGCCACCACCT
GTCAGCTCCTTTCCGGGACTTTCGCTTTCCCCCTCCCTATTGCCACGGCGGAACTCATCGCCGCCTGCCT
TGCCCGCTGCTGGACAGGGGCTCGGCTGTTGGGCACTGACAATTCCGTGGTGTTGTCGGGGAAATCATCG
TCCTTTCCTTGGCTGCTCGCCTGTGTTGCCACCTGGATTCTGCGCGGGACGTCCTTCTGCTACGTCCCTT
CGGCCCTCAATCCAGCGGACCTTCCTTCCCGCGGCCTGCTGCCGGCTCTGCGGCCTCTTCCGCGTCTCCG
CCTTCGCCCTCAGACGAGTCGGATCTCTCTTTGGGCCGCCTCCCCGCCTGGTACCTTTAAGACCAATGAC
TTACAAGGCAGCTGTAGATCTTAGCCACTTTTTAAAAGAAAAGGGGGGACTGGAAGGGCTAATTCACTCC
CAACGAAGATAAGATCTGCTTTTTGCTTGTACTGGGTCTCTCTGGTTAGACCAGATCTGAGCCTGGGAGC
TCTCTGGCTAACTAGGGAACCCACTGCTTAAGCCTCAATAAAGCTTGCCTTGAGTGCTTCAAGTAGTGTG
TGCCCGTCTGTTGTGTGACTCTGGTAACTAGAGATCCCTCAGACCCTTTTAGTCAGTGTGGAAAATCTCT
AGCAGTAGTAGTTCATGTCATCTTATTATTCAGTATTTATAACTTGCAAAGAAATGAATATCAGAGAGTG
AGAGGAACTTGTTTATTGCAGCTTATAATGGTTACAAATAAAGCAATAGCATCACAAATTTCACAAATAA
AGCATTTTTTTCACTGCATTCTAGTTGTGGTTTGTCCAAACTCATCAATGTATCTTATCATGTCTGGCTC
TAGCTATCCCGCCCCTAACTCCGCCCATCCCGCCCCTAACTCCGCCCAGTTCCGCCCATTCTCCGCCCCA
TGGCTGACTAATTTTTTTTATTTATGCAGAGGCCGAGGCCGCCTCGGCCTCTGAGCTATTCCAGAAGTAG
TGAGGAGGCTTTTTTGGAGGCCTAGACTTTTGCAGAGACCAAATTCGTAATCATGTCATAGCTGTTTCCT
GTGTGAAATTGTTATCCGCTCACAATTCCACACAACATACGAGCCGGAAGCATAAAGTGTAAAGCCTGGG
GTGCCTAATGAGTGAGCTAACTCACATTAATTGCGTTGCGCTCACTGCCCGCTTTCCAGTCGGGAAACCT
GTCGTGCCAGCTGCATTAATGAATCGGCCAACGCGCGGGGAGAGGCGGTTTGCGTATTGGGCGCTCTTCC
GCTTCCTCGCTCACTGACTCGCTGCGCTCGGTCGTTCGGCTGCGGCGAGCGGTATCAGCTCACTCAAAGG
CGGTAATACGGTTATCCACAGAATCAGGGGATAACGCAGGAAAGAACATGTGAGCAAAAGGCCAGCAAAA
GGCCAGGAACCGTAAAAAGGCCGCGTTGCTGGCGTTTTTCCATAGGCTCCGCCCCCCTGACGAGCATCAC
AAAAATCGACGCTCAAGTCAGAGGTGGCGAAACCCGACAGGACTATAAAGATACCAGGCGTTTCCCCCTG
GAAGCTCCCTCGTGCGCTCTCCTGTTCCGACCCTGCCGCTTACCGGATACCTGTCCGCCTTTCTCCCTTC
GGGAAGCGTGGCGCTTTCTCATAGCTCACGCTGTAGGTATCTCAGTTCGGTGTAGGTCGTTCGCTCCAAG
CTGGGCTGTGTGCACGAACCCCCCGTTCAGCCCGACCGCTGCGCCTTATCCGGTAACTATCGTCTTGAGT
CCAACCCGGTAAGACACGACTTATCGCCACTGGCAGCAGCCACTGGTAACAGGATTAGCAGAGCGAGGTA
TGTAGGCGGTGCTACAGAGTTCTTGAAGTGGTGGCCTAACTACGGCTACACTAGAAGAACAGTATTTGGT
ATCTGCGCTCTGCTGAAGCCAGTTACCTTCGGAAAAAGAGTTGGTAGCTCTTGATCCGGCAAACAAACCA
CCGCTGGTAGCGGTGGTTTTTTTGTTTGCAAGCAGCAGATTACGCGCAGAAAAAAAGGATCTCAAGAAGA
TCCTTTGATCTTTTCTACGGGGTCTGACGCTCAGTGGAACGAAAACTCACGTTAAGGGATTTTGGTCATG
AGATTATCAAAAAGGATCTTCACCTAGATCCTTTTAAATTAAAAATGAAGTTTTAAATCAATCTAAAGTA
TATATGAGTAAACTTGGTCTGACAGTTACCAATGCTTAATCAGTGAGGCACCTATCTCAGCGATCTGTCT
ATTTCGTTCATCCATAGTTGCCTGACTCCCCGTCGTGTAGATAACTACGATACGGGAGGGCTTACCATCT
GGCCCCAGTGCTGCAATGATACCGCGAGACCCACGCTCACCGGCTCCAGATTTATCAGCAATAAACCAGC
CAGCCGGAAGGGCCGAGCGCAGAAGTGGTCCTGCAACTTTATCCGCCTCCATCCAGTCTATTAATTGTTG
CCGGGAAGCTAGAGTAAGTAGTTCGCCAGTTAATAGTTTGCGCAACGTTGTTGCCATTGCTACAGGCATC
GTGGTGTCACGCTCGTCGTTTGGTATGGCTTCATTCAGCTCCGGTTCCCAACGATCAAGGCGAGTTACAT
GATCCCCCATGTTGTGCAAAAAAGCGGTTAGCTCCTTCGGTCCTCCGATCGTTGTCAGAAGTAAGTTGGC
CGCAGTGTTATCACTCATGGTTATGGCAGCACTGCATAATTCTCTTACTGTCATGCCATCCGTAAGATGC
TTTTCTGTGACTGGTGAGTACTCAACCAAGTCATTCTGAGAATAGTGTATGCGGCGACCGAGTTGCTCTT
GCCCGGCGTCAATACGGGATAATACCGCGCCACATAGCAGAACTTTAAAAGTGCTCATCATTGGAAAACG
TTCTTCGGGGCGAAAACTCTCAAGGATCTTACCGCTGTTGAGATCCAGTTCGATGTAACCCACTCGTGCA
CCCAACTGATCTTCAGCATCTTTTACTTTCACCAGCGTTTCTGGGTGAGCAAAAACAGGAAGGCAAAATG
CCGCAAAAAAGGGAATAAGGGCGACACGGAAATGTTGAATACTCATACTCTTCCTTTTTCAATATTATTG
AAGCATTTATCAGGGTTATTGTCTCATGAGCGGATACATATTTGAATGTATTTAGAA
